Addgene plasmid #59840: pJK_proK9_amiE
Purpose: Constitutively expresses AmiE with proK9 promoter
Depositing lab: Timothy Whitehead. Depositing organization: Michigan State University. Publication: The Interrelationship between Promoter Strength, Gene Expression, and Growth Rate. Bienick MS, Young KW, Klesmith JR, Detwiler EE, Tomek KJ, Whitehead TA. PLoS One. 2014 Oct 6;9(10):e109105. doi: 10.1371/journal.pone.0109105. eCollection 2014. PubMed 25286161.
Backbone
  Vector backbone: pET-29b(+)
  Backbone manufacturer: Novagen
  Backbone size w/o insert (bp): 3582
  Total vector size (bp): 4605
  Modifications to backbone: Deletion of lacI, lacO, and T7 promoter by cloning proB in-between BglI and XbaI. Removal of the kanamycin resistance gene and insertion of the beta-lactamase (AmpR) gene from pET-22b.
  Vector type: Bacterial Expression
Growth in bacteria
  Bacterial resistance: Ampicillin, 100 μg/mL
  Growth temperature: 37°C
  Growth strain: XL1 Blue
  Copy number: High Copy
Gene/Insert
  Gene/Insert name: ALIPHATIC AMIDASE (alt name: amiE)
  Insert size (bp): 1024
  Entrez Gene: amiE (a.k.a. PA3366)
  Promoter: proK9
  Tag / fusion protein: 6x-His (C terminal on backbone)
  Cloning method: Restriction Enzyme; 5′ cloning site BglI (not destroyed); 3′ cloning site XbaI (not destroyed)
  Sequencing primers: 5′ GGTGATTCATTCTGCTAA; 3′ T7 Term
Terms and licenses: Academic/Nonprofit Terms; Industry Terms: Not Available to Industry
How to cite: pJK_proK9_amiE was a gift from Timothy Whitehead (Addgene plasmid # 59840 ; http://n2t.net/addgene:59840 ; RRID:Addgene_59840)
