[The description below was written by a language model from this plasmid's Addgene catalogue record and pLannotate feature annotations shown in this document.]
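Description:
pJK_proK9_amiE is a 4,605 bp bacterial expression plasmid built on a heavily modified pET-29b(+) backbone for constitutive, inducer-free expression of the aliphatic amidase AmiE from Pseudomonas aeruginosa PAO1 (locus PA3366). According to the record, the lacI gene, lac operator and T7 promoter of the parent vector were deleted by cloning a synthetic constitutive promoter between the BglI and XbaI sites. The kanamycin resistance gene was also replaced by the β-lactamase gene from pET-22b, so the plasmid is selected with ampicillin. It replicates from a ColE1/pMB1-type origin. The bom region and rop gene of pBR322 are also annotated, although the catalogue lists the plasmid as high copy. An f1 origin is retained from the pET backbone.

The payload is a single expression cassette. The proK9 promoter is named in the catalogue entry but not picked up by the automated annotation; it presumably lies in the unannotated stretch upstream of the RBS. It drives transcription by the host RNA polymerase. The transcript carries the efficient T7 gene 10 ribosome binding site, followed by the amiE coding sequence fused in frame to a backbone-encoded C-terminal 6xHis tag, which the annotation software labels as a fragment of a 9xHis tag. The T7 terminator lies downstream. A short "SET1" fragment is called between the tag and the terminator and probably reflects residual pET sequence rather than a functional fusion.

The associated study examined how promoter strength, gene expression and growth rate relate to one another. This suggests the plasmid is one member of a set of constitutive promoter variants, with AmiE as the expressed test protein and the His tag available for detection or purification.
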