Features (pLannotate 1.2.2; 12 found; start..end, strand, type, name):
     12..467     +  rep_origin     f1 ori (sequence partly withheld): f1 bacteriophage origin of replication; arrow indicates direction of (+) strand synthesis
    494..551     +  promoter       AmpR promoter (fragment): bla
    560..1420    -  CDS            AmpR: β-lactamase; bla; confers resistance to ampicillin, carbenicillin, and related antibiotics
   1542..2130    +  rep_origin     ori: high-copy-number ColE1/pMB1/pBR322/pUC origin of replication
   2316..2458    -  misc_feature   bom: basis of mobility region from pBR322
   2560..2751    -  CDS            rop: Rop protein, which maintains plasmids at low copy number; rop
   2768..3148    +  CDS            YPB1_ECOLX: Protein predicted: Swiss-Prot protein existence level 4. From Escherichia coli.
   3390..3412    +  RBS            RBS: efficient ribosome binding site from bacteriophage T7 gene 10 (Olins and Rangwala, 1989)
   3420..4448    +  CDS            amiE: AMIE_PSEAE - Experimental evidence at protein level: Swiss-Prot protein existence level 1. Also exhibits in vitro acyl transferase activity, transferring the acyl moiety of short-chain amides to hydroxylamine to form hydroxamates. From Pseudomonas aeruginosa (strain ATCC 15692 / DSM 22644 / CIP 104116 / JCM 14847 / LMG 12228 / 1C / PRS 101 / PAO1).
   4449..4466    +  CDS            9xHis (fragment): 9xHis affinity tag
   4476..4525    +  CDS            SET1 (fragment): solubility-enhancement tag derived from T7 phage gene 10B
   4533..4580    +  terminator     T7 terminator: transcription terminator for bacteriophage T7 RNA polymerase
>Addgene plasmid #59840 | pJK_proK9_amiE | depositor full sequence | sequence record 95475 | pJK_proK9_amiE sequence 4605 bps
TGGCGAATGGG
[124 nt withheld, positions 12-135]
C
[91 nt withheld, positions 137-227]
A
[49 nt withheld, positions 229-277]
CCTTTGACGTTGGAGTCCACGTTCTTT
[37 nt withheld, positions 305-341]
ACCCTATCTCGGTCTATTCTTTTGATTTATAAGGGATTTTGCCGATTTCGGCCTATTGGTTAAAAAATGA
GCTGATTTAACAAAAATTTAACGCGAATTTTAACAAAATATTAACGTTTACAATTTCAGGTGGCACTTTT
CGGGGAAATGTGCGCGGAACCCCTATTTGTTTATTTTTCTAAATACATTCAAATATGTATCCGCTCATGA
ATTAATTCTTACCAATGCTTAATCAGTGAGGCACCTATCTCAGCGATCTGTCTATTTCGTTCATCCATAG
TTGCCTGACTCCCCGTCGTGTAGATAACTACGATACGGGAGGGCTTACCATCTGGCCCCAGTGCTGCAAT
GATACCGCGAGACCCACGCTCACCGGCTCCAGATTTATCAGCAATAAACCAGCCAGCCGGAAGGGCCGAG
CGCAGAAGTGGTCCTGCAACTTTATCCGCCTCCATCCAGTCTATTAATTGTTGCCGGGAAGCTAGAGTAA
GTAGTTCGCCAGTTAATAGTTTGCGCAACGTTGTTGCCATTGCTGCAGGCATCGTGGTGTCACGCTCGTC
GTTTGGTATGGCTTCATTCAGCTCCGGTTCCCAACGATCAAGGCGAGTTACATGATCCCCCATGTTGTGC
AAAAAAGCGGTTAGCTCCTTCGGTCCTCCGATCGTTGTCAGAAGTAAGTTGGCCGCAGTGTTATCACTCA
TGGTTATGGCAGCACTGCATAATTCTCTTACTGTCATGCCATCCGTAAGATGCTTTTCTGTGACTGGTGA
GTACTCAACCAAGTCATTCTGAGAATAGTGTATGCGGCGACCGAGTTGCTCTTGCCCGGCGTCAATACGG
GATAATACCGCGCCACATAGCAGAACTTTAAAAGTGCTCATCATTGGAAAACGTTCTTCGGGGCGAAAAC
TCTCAAGGATCTTACCGCTGTTGAGATCCAGTTCGATGTAACCCACTCGTGCACCCAACTGATCTTCAGC
ATCTTTTACTTTCACCAGCGTTTCTGGGTGAGCAAAAACAGGAAGGCAAAATGCCGCAAAAAAGGGAATA
AGGGCGACACGGAAATGTTGAATACTCATAACACCCCTTGTATTACTGTTTATGTAAGCAGACAGTTTTA
TTGTTCATGACCAAAATCCCTTAACGTGAGTTTTCGTTCCACTGAGCGTCAGACCCCGTAGAAAAGATCA
AAGGATCTTCTTGAGATCCTTTTTTTCTGCGCGTAATCTGCTGCTTGCAAACAAAAAAACCACCGCTACC
AGCGGTGGTTTGTTTGCCGGATCAAGAGCTACCAACTCTTTTTCCGAAGGTAACTGGCTTCAGCAGAGCG
CAGATACCAAATACTGTCCTTCTAGTGTAGCCGTAGTTAGGCCACCACTTCAAGAACTCTGTAGCACCGC
CTACATACCTCGCTCTGCTAATCCTGTTACCAGTGGCTGCTGCCAGTGGCGATAAGTCGTGTCTTACCGG
GTTGGACTCAAGACGATAGTTACCGGATAAGGCGCAGCGGTCGGGCTGAACGGGGGGTTCGTGCACACAG
CCCAGCTTGGAGCGAACGACCTACACCGAACTGAGATACCTACAGCGTGAGCTATGAGAAAGCGCCACGC
TTCCCGAAGGGAGAAAGGCGGACAGGTATCCGGTAAGCGGCAGGGTCGGAACAGGAGAGCGCACGAGGGA
GCTTCCAGGGGGAAACGCCTGGTATCTTTATAGTCCTGTCGGGTTTCGCCACCTCTGACTTGAGCGTCGA
TTTTTGTGATGCTCGTCAGGGGGGCGGAGCCTATGGAAAAACGCCAGCAACGCGGCCTTTTTACGGTTCC
TGGCCTTTTGCTGGCCTTTTGCTCACATGTTCTTTCCTGCGTTATCCCCTGATTCTGTGGATAACCGTAT
TACCGCCTTTGAGTGAGCTGATACCGCTCGCCGCAGCCGAACGACCGAGCGCAGCGAGTCAGTGAGCGAG
GAAGCGGAAGAGCGCCTGATGCGGTATTTTCTCCTTACGCATCTGTGCGGTATTTCACACCGCATATATG
GTGCACTCTCAGTACAATCTGCTCTGATGCCGCATAGTTAAGCCAGTATACACTCCGCTATCGCTACGTG
ACTGGGTCATGGCTGCGCCCCGACACCCGCCAACACCCGCTGACGCGCCCTGACGGGCTTGTCTGCTCCC
GGCATCCGCTTACAGACAAGCTGTGACCGTCTCCGGGAGCTGCATGTGTCAGAGGTTTTCACCGTCATCA
CCGAAACGCGCGAGGCAGCTGCGGTAAAGCTCATCAGCGTGGTCGTGAAGCGATTCACAGATGTCTGCCT
GTTCATCCGCGTCCAGCTCGTTGAGTTTCTCCAGAAGCGTTAATGTCTGGCTTCTGATAAAGCGGGCCAT
GTTAAGGGCGGTTTTTTCCTGTTTGGTCACTGATGCCTCCGTGTAAGGGGGATTTCTGTTCATGGGGGTA
ATGATACCGATGAAACGAGAGAGGATGCTCACGATACGGGTTACTGATGATGAACATGCCCGGTTACTGG
AACGTTGTGAGGGTAAACAACTGGCGGTATGGATGCGGCGGGACCAGAGAAAAATCACTCAGGGTCAATG
CCAGCGCTTCGTTAATACAGATGTAGGTGTTCCACAGGGTAGCCAGCAGCATCCTGCGATGCAGATCCGG
AACATAATGGTGCAGGGCGCTGACTTCCGCGTTTCCAGACTTTACGAAACACGGAAACCGAAGACCATTC
ATGTTGTTGCTCAGGTCGCAGACGTTTTGCAGCAGCAGTCGCTTCACGTTCGCTCGCGTATCGGTGATTC
ATTCTGCTAACCAGTAAGGCAACCCCGCCAGCCTAGCCGGGTCCTCAACGACAGGAGCACGATCATGCGC
ACCCGTGGGGCCGCCATGCCGGCCACAGCTAACACCACGTCGTCCCTATCTGCTGCCCTAGGTCTATGAG
TGGTTGCTGGATAACTTTACCGGCATGCATAAGGCTCGTAATATATATTCAGGGAGACCACAACGGTTTC
CCTCTACAAATAATTTTGTTTAACTTTCTAGAAATAATTTTGTTTAACTTTAAGAAGGAGATATACATAT
GAGACATGGCGATATTAGCTCGTCAAATGATACCGTAGGCGTAGCCGTGGTGAATTACAAGATGCCGCGT
TTACATACTGCTGCTGAAGTCCTGGATAATGCCCGCAAAATTGCGGAAATGATCGTTGGTATGAAGCAAG
GTCTGCCGGGCATGGATCTGGTTGTGTTTCCTGAATATTCTTTACAGGGTATTATGTACGACCCTGCTGA
AATGATGGAAACAGCCGTGGCGATTCCAGGCGAAGAAACGGAAATCTTTAGCCGTGCTTGTAGAAAAGCA
AATGTTTGGGGTGTGTTCTCCCTGACCGGCGAACGTCATGAAGAACACCCTAGAAAGGCACCATACAACA
CTCTGGTCTTGATCGATAACAACGGTGAAATCGTACAAAAGTACAGAAAGATCATCCCATGGTGTCCGAT
TGAAGGCTGGTATCCAGGTGGCCAGACATACGTCTCTGAAGGTCCGAAAGGCATGAAGATCTCATTAATT
ATCTGCGATGACGGTAATTATCCGGAAATTTGGAGAGATTGTGCCATGAAGGGTGCGGAATTGATCGTTC
GCTGCCAAGGCTATATGTACCCTGCTAAAGACCAACAAGTTATGATGGCTAAGGCAATGGCCTGGGCGAA
TAACTGTTATGTCGCTGTAGCAAACGCTGCAGGTTTTGATGGCGTTTATAGCTACTTCGGTCATAGTGCC
ATTATCGGTTTTGACGGCCGTACTCTGGGTGAATGCGGCGAAGAAGAAATGGGCATTCAATACGCGCAGT
TGTCTCTGTCACAAATCCGCGATGCCCGTGCGAATGACCAAAGTCAGAACCATTTGTTTAAAATCTTGCA
CAGAGGTTACTCCGGTTTGCAGGCTTCGGGCGATGGCGACCGTGGTCTGGCAGAATGCCCATTTGAATTC
TACCGTACCTGGGTTACTGATGCTGAAAAGGCAAGAGAAAACGTGGAACGCCTGACTCGCTCCACAACAG
GTGTCGCCCAATGCCCAGTAGGTCGTCTGCCGTATGAAGGCCTCGAGCACCACCACCACCACCACTGAGA
TCCGGCTGCTAACAAAGCCCGAAAGGAAGCTGAGTTGGCTGCTGCCACCGCTGAGCAATAACTAGCATAA
CCCCTTGGGGCCTCTAAACGGGTCTTGAGGGGTTTTTTGCTGAAAGGAGGAACTATATCCGGAT
