>Addgene plasmid #59840 | pJK_proK9_amiE | addgene partial sequence | sequence record 97581 | pJFRC-F 5'-ATAATGGTGCAGGGCGCTGAC-3'
AACCGAAGACCATTCATGTTGTTGCTCAGGTCGCAGACGTTTTGCAGCAGCAGTCGCTTCACGTTCGCTC
GCGTATCGGTGATTCATTCTGCTAACCAGTAAGGCAACCCCGCCAGCCTAGCCGGGTCCTCAACGACAGG
AGCACGATCATGCGCACCCGTGGGGCCGCCATGCCGGCCACAGCTAACACCACGTCGTCCCTATCTGCTG
CCCTAGGTCTATGAGTGGTTGCTGGATAACTTTACCGGCATGCATAAGGCTCGTAATATATATTCAGGGA
GACCACAACGGTTTCCCTCTACAAATAATTTTGTTTAACTTTCTAGAAATAATTTTGTTTAACTTTAAGA
AGGAGATATACATATGAGACATGGCGATATTAGCTCGTCAAATGATACCGTAGGCGTAGCCGTGGTGAAT
TACAAGATGCCGCGTTTACATACTGCTGCTGAAGTCCTGGATAATGCCCGCAAAATTGCGGAAATGATCG
TTGGTATGAAGCAAGGTCTGCCGGGCATGGATCTGGTTGTGTTTCCTGAATATTCTTTACAGGGTATTAT
GTACGACCCTGCTGAAATGATGGAAACAGCCGTGGCGATTCCAGGCGAAGAAACGGAAATCTTTAGCCGT
GCTTGTAGAAAAGCAAATGTTTGGGGTGTGTTCTCCCTGACCGGCGAACGTCATGAAGAACACCCTAG
