>Addgene plasmid #59840 | pJK_proK9_amiE | addgene partial sequence | sequence record 97582 | T7term 5'-GCTAGTTATTGCTCAGCGG-3'
CGGGCTTTGTTAGCAGCCGGATCTCAGTGGTGGTGGTGGTGGTGCTCGAGGCCTTCATACGGCAGACGAC
CTACTGGGCATTGGGCGACACCTGTTGTGGAGCGAGTCAGGCGTTCCACGTTTTCTCTTGCCTTTTCAGC
ATCAGTAACCCAGGTACGGTAGAATTCAAATGGGCATTCTGCCAGACCACGGTCGCCATCGCCCGAAGCC
TGCAAACCGGAGTAACCTCTGTGCAAGATTTTAAACAAATGGTTCTGACTTTGGTCATTCGCACGGGCAT
CGCGGATTTGTGACAGAGACAACTGCGCGTATTGAATGCCCATTTCTTCTTCGCCGCATTCACCCAGAGT
ACGGCCGTCAAAACCGATAATGGCACTATGACCGAAGTAGCTATAAACGCCATCAAAACCTGCAGCGTTT
GCTACAGCGACATAACAGTTATTCGCCCAGGCCATTGCCTTAGCCATCATAACTTGTTGGTCTTTAGCAG
GGTACATATAGCCTTGGCAGCGAACGATCAATTCCGCACCCTTCATGGCACAATCTCTCCAAATTTCCGG
ATAATTACCGTCATCGCAGATAATTAATGAGATCTTCATGCCTTTCGGACCTTCAGAGACGTATGTCTGG
CCACCTGGATACCAGCCTTCAATCGGACACCATGGGATGATCTTTCTGTACTTTTGTACGATTTCACCGT
TGTTATCGATCAAGACCAGAGTGTTGTATGGTGCCTTTCTA
